>Addgene plasmid #168588 | pDONR223 HCoV-HKU1 NSP2_stop | depositor partial sequence | sequence record 326797 | Inserted CDS with Stop codon
ATGATTAAACCCGTACTTTTTGTAGACCAGTATGGTTGTGACTATTCTGGTAAATTAGCAGATTGTCTTC
AAGCTTATGGTCATTATTCTTTGCAAGATATGAGACAAAAGCAGTCTGTATGGCTTGCCAATTGTGACTT
TGATATTGTAGTGGCTTGGCATGTAGTTCGTGATTCACGATTTGTTATGCGCCTGCAGACTATAGCTACT
ATTTGTGGTATTAAATATGTTGCACAACCTACAGAAGATGTAGTAGATGGAGATGTAGTTATACGTGAAC
CTGTACATTTATTATCTGCTGATGCAATAGTTTTAAAGCTTCCTAGTTTGATGAAAGTTATGACTCATAT
GGATGATTTTTCTATTAAATCTATATATAATGTTGATTTGTGTGATTGTGGTTTTGTTATGCAGTATGGT
TATGTAGATTGTTTTAATGATAATTGTGATTTTTATGGTTGGGTTTCAGGTAATATGATGGATGGTTTTT
CTTGTCCATTGTGTTGTACAGTTTATGACTCTAGCGAAGTTAAAGCCCAATCATCTGGTGTTATTCCTGA
AAATCCTGTGTTATTTACTAATAGTACTGATACTGTTAACCATGATTCTTTTAATTTGTATGGTTATTCT
GTCACACCATTTGGTTCTTGTATATATTGGTCGCCGCGTCCTGGATTGTGGATTCCTATAATTAAATCTT
CAGTCAAGTCTTATGATGATTTGGTTTATTCAGGTGTAGTAGGTTGTAAATCTATTGTTAAAGAAACTGC
TCTTATTACTCATGCACTTTACTTAGATTATGTTCAATGTAAGTGTGGTAATCTTGAACAAAATCATATT
CTTGGCGTTAATAATTCTTGGTGTAGGCAACTGTTGCTTAATAGAGGTGATTATAATATGCTTCTAAAAA
ATATTGACTTGTTTGTTAAGCGTCGTGCTGATTTTGCTTGCAAGTTTGCAGTTTGTGGAGATGGTTTTGT
ACCTTTTTTACTAGATGGTTTAATTCCCCGTAGTTATTATCTAATTCAGAGTGGTATTTTCTTTACATCT
TTGATGTCTCAATTTTCACAAGAAGTTTCTGATATGTGTTTAAAAATGTGTATTTTGTTTATGGACAGAG
TTTCAGTTGCTACATTTTATATAGAGCATTATGTTAATAGGTTGGTTACTCAATTTAAGTTATTGGGTAC
TACACTTGTTAATAAAATGGTTAATTGGTTTAATACCATGTTAGATGCTAGTGCACCTGCTACAGGCTGG
CTTCTTTACCAATTATTGAATGGTCTTTTTGTAGTATCTCAAGCCAACTTTAATTTTGTTGCTTTAATAC
CTGATTATGCTAAAATTTTAGTTAATAAATTTTACACTTTTTTTAAGTTATTATTAGAGTGTGTTACAGT
TGATGTTTTAAAAGATATGCCTGTTCTTAAAACTATTAATGGTTTAGTTTGTATTGTAGGCAATAAGTTT
TATAACGTTAGTACAGGGTTAATTCCTGGTTTTGTTTTACCATGTAATGCACAGGAACAACAAATTTATT
TTTTTGAAGGCGTTGCAGAATCTGTTATAGTAGAAGATGATGTTATTGAGAATGTCAAATCTTCTTTATC
ATCTTATGAGTATTGTCAACCACCTAAATCTGTAGAAAAAATTTGTATTATAGATAATATGTACATGGGT
AAGTGTGGTGATAAATTTTTCCCTATTGTCATGAATGATAAAAATATTTGTCTTTTAGATCAGGCTTGGC
GTTTTCCATGTGCATAA
