[The description below was written by a language model from this plasmid's Addgene catalogue record.]
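Description:
pDONR223 HCoV-HKU1 NSP2_stop is a Gateway-compatible Entry clone built on the pDONR223 donor backbone (recorded as 5005 bp without insert). It is propagated in standard E. coli cloning strains and selected with spectinomycin; the copy number is listed as unknown, and no feature table accompanies the record, so the origin of replication and exact positions of the recombination sites are not documented here. As an Entry vector it is not an expression plasmid. The record names no promoter driving the insert, and Entry clones of this kind normally carry the open reading frame flanked by attL recombination sites rather than by regulatory elements.

The insert is a 1761 bp sequence encoding non-structural protein 2 (NSP2) of human coronavirus HKU1, a mature cleavage product of the viral ORF1ab replicase polyprotein, introduced by Gateway cloning. The "_stop" suffix suggests that this version of the ORF retains or includes a terminal stop codon. Such a clone would suit transfer into destination vectors that express native or N-terminally tagged protein, rather than C-terminal fusions, which need an open-ended ORF. No tags or reporters are recorded. M13 forward and reverse primer sites flank the cloning region for sequence verification.

The plasmid belongs to a collection of human coronavirus protein-coding sequences assembled as a flexible, multipurpose Entry clone resource. Its typical use is LR recombination to shuttle the NSP2 ORF into destination vectors chosen by the user, for example for expression, interaction screening or localisation studies in the host system those vectors define.
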