Addgene plasmid #168588: pDONR223 HCoV-HKU1 NSP2_stop
Purpose: Gateway-compatible Entry vector
Depositing lab: Fritz Roth. Depositing organization: Sinai Health System. Publication: A resource of human coronavirus protein-coding sequences in a flexible, multipurpose Gateway Entry clone collection. Weller B, Lin CW, Pogoutse O, Sauer M, Marin-de la Rosa N, Strobel A, Young V, Knapp JJ, Rayhan A, Falter C, Kim DK, Roth FP, Falter-Braun P. G3 (Bethesda). 2023 Jul 5;13(7):jkad105. doi: 10.1093/g3journal/jkad105. PubMed 37267226.
Backbone
  Vector backbone: pDONR223
  Backbone manufacturer: Rual et al, Genome Res. 14:2128-2135, 2004.
  Backbone size w/o insert (bp): 5005
  Vector type: Other
Growth in bacteria
  Bacterial resistance: Spectinomycin, 50 μg/mL
  Growth temperature: 37°C
  Growth strain: DH5alpha
  Copy number: Unknown
Gene/Insert
  Gene/Insert name: NSP2
  Species: Other
  Insert size (bp): 1761
  Entrez Gene: ORF1ab (a.k.a. HCHV1gp1)
  Cloning method: Gateway Cloning
  Sequencing primers: 5′ m13-For; 3′ m13-Rev
Resource information
  A portion of this plasmid was derived from a plasmid made by: Falter-Braun Lab
Terms and licenses: Academic/Nonprofit Terms; Industry Terms
How to cite: pDONR223 HCoV-HKU1 NSP2_stop was a gift from Fritz Roth (Addgene plasmid # 168588 ; http://n2t.net/addgene:168588 ; RRID:Addgene_168588)
